>Addgene plasmid #204829 | pDB5319 | addgene full sequence | sequence record 405718 | Addgene NGS Result
TCGCGCGTTTCGGTGATGACGGTGAAAACCTCTGACACATGCAGCTCCCGGAGACGGTCACAGCTTGTCT
GTAAGCGGATGCCGGGAGCAGACAAGCCCGTCAGGGCGCGTCAGCGGGTGTTGGCGGGTGTCGGGGCTGG
CTTAACTATGCGGCATCAGAGCAGATTGTACTGAGAGTGCACCATAACCGGGAGAATCCTGAATAATGTG
CTGTGAAGCAGTTGAAAGAAAATTAAAGAACCCAATATAATATGCTATAAAGCAATCAAAAAATAATAGT
AAGAAACCCAAATAAAACCCCGTTGACCATGTTCCCAATTAAATTAACGCATATTAATGCAAAAAATGCA
ATATTAAGACTAGTTATTAAACCGATAATTAGTCTTCAATTATTAAAAGATGTAGTTGATTTGTATTATC
TTTCAATTGCTAATTCTAAATATATTGGAGAATTCAATGAGTTTATGCATTGAAGTTTAAGATAACATTG
GCGCTGATTGCAGCAAAAGTAATCACGCATATAGCTGTAGGACCAAAACGATCATCATATCGGACCGCAT
TATGTTTAGCGGCCGCTAAACGTTGCTTTATATATGGATAACGACATATACATTTATTTCTTGAAAAAAT
AGCAAAGCTATATTGATTTTAGCGTATGCTGCTTTAAAGTTGCATTTCACAATGCTTGGAAATGTAACGA
TGACAGAATTAATACGATGCAAAACTCAAATAATAAACTGCGCACTAACTCACTACAATAAACAACTTTG
AAAAAAAGATTCGTTTTTTCAACATTTACCATCTCATTAAGCTGAGCTGCCAAGGTATATACATACTTCA
TCGAATATGAGCGAAAAACAGGTTGTAGGGATCCTTGGAGGTGGTCAATTGGGCCGAATGATGGTAGAGG
CAGCCCATCGCTTAAACATCAAATGCATCATCTTGGATGCAGCAAATTCTCCTGCCAAACAAATTGATGG
AGGACGTGAGCACATTGATGCATCATTTACTGACCCCGATGCAATTGTTGAACTGTCTAAGAAGTGCACG
TTATTAACAACTGAAATTGAGCATATTAACACTGATGCCTTGGCAGCCGTTACGAAATCTGTTGCTGTTG
AACCCTCTCCTGCAACTCTGCGATGCATTCAAGACAAATATCTTCAAAAACAGCATTTACAGGTTTTTAA
GATTGCACTTCCTGAATTTTGCGATGCACCTGACCAGGAAAGTGTTGAAAAAGCAGGCCAAGAGTTTGGT
TATCCTTTTGTACTGAAAAGTAAAACATTGGCTTACGACGGTCGTGGAAATTACGTTGTTCATCAACCAT
CTGAGATTCCTACTGCCATCAAAGCACTTGGTGATCGTCCGCTTTATGTTGAAAAGTTCGTTCCTTTCTC
CATGGAAATTGCAGTGATGGTAGTACGCAGTTTAGACGGAAAAGTTTATGCTTATCCTACAACTGAGACC
ATTCAAAAGGATAATGTTTGTCATTTAGTATATGCCCCTGCTCGTCTTCCCTTCTCAATTCAACAGCGTG
CTCAAACCCTTGCCATGGATGCGGTGCGCACTTTTGAAGGCGCTGGTATATATGGTGTAGAGATGTTTGT
TTTGCAAGATGGTGAGACCATTTTACTCAACGAAATTGCTCCTCGGCCTCACAATTCAGGTCACTACACC
ATTGAAGCTTGCCCAACTTCTCAGTTTGAAGCTCACTTACGGGCCATATGTGGTCTTCCTTTCAGCGAAA
TCAACACCCAACTCTCGACTTCCACAACTCATGCGTTGATGGTAAATATTTTAGGTACTGATGATCCTGA
TTATGTTTCAAAGATCGCTAAACGTTCTCTGTCCATTCCCGGTGCAACTTTGCATCTTTATGGTAAAGCT
GAATCTAGAAAGGGTCGCAAGATGGGACACGTTACCATCATTTCTGATTCACCTCAAGAATGTGAACGTA
GGTATCAGATGCTTCTTGACGTCAAAGATCCTGTCGAATCACCTGTTGTTGGTATTATCATGGGTTCGGA
TTCTGATTTAAGCAAGATGAAAGATGCTGCCGTCATTTTAGATGAATTCAAGGTGCCTTACGAACTTACT
ATTGTTTCAGCTCACCGCACACCAGATCGCATGGTTACTTATGCTCGTACCGCAGCTTCAAGAGGGTTGC
GTGTGATTATTGCTGGTGCTGGTGGTGCCGCTCATTTGCCTGGTATGGTTGCTGCAATGACACCTCTTCC
AGTAATCGGCGTTCCTGTAAAAGGAAGCACTCTTGACGGAGTTGACTCTCTTCACTCTATTGTTCAGATG
CCTCGAGGTGTCCCTGTCGCCACTGTTGCTATCAATAATAGCCAAAATGCCGGTATTTTAGCCTGTCGTA
TACTTGCTACATTTCAACCCTCCCTTTTGGCTGCTATGGAGAGCTTTATGGACAATATGAAAGAGATTGT
TTTAGAAAAGGCTGATAAATTAGAAAAAGTTGGTTGGAAAAATTATTCTGCATAGGCGACCATAGACATA
ACTGTTAAATGATTTTGCTTGCTTTTTGTTTTAAATAATATTTTATTTTGAAATTCTAGATTGTAAAATG
TATTCTAAAAAGTGATTAAAAATTAAAAATAAAAACCCCCCGAATAATGTGCTGCGACGCAGCTAGGGCG
GTGTGAAATACCGCACAGATGCGTAAGGAGAAAATACCGCATCAGGAAATTGTAAGCGTTAATATTTTGT
TAAAATTCGCGTTAAATTTTTGTTAAATCAGCTCATTTTTTAACCAATAGGCCGAAATCGGCAAAATCCC
TTATAAATCAAAAGAATAGACCGAGATAGGGT
[37 nt withheld, positions 2833-2869]
AAAGAACGTGGACTCCAACGTCAAAGG
[49 nt withheld, positions 2897-2945]
T
[91 nt withheld, positions 2947-3037]
G
[124 nt withheld, positions 3039-3162]
CCATTCGCCATTCAGGCTGCGCAACTGTTGGGAAGGGCGATCGGTGCGGGCCTCTTCGCTATTACGCCAG
CTGGCGAAAGGGGGATGTGCTGCAAGGCGATTAAGTTGGGTAACGCCAGGGTTTTCCCAGTCACGACGTT
GTAAAACGACGGCCAGTGAGCGCGCGTAATACGACTCACTATAGGGCGAATTGGTTAAGATCCACTTTCA
CATTTAAGTTGTTTTTCTAATCCGCATATGATCAATTCAAGGCCGAATAAGAAGGCTGGCTCTGCACCTT
GGTGATCAAATAATTCGATAGCTTGTCGTAATAATGGCGGCATACTATCAGTAGTAGGTGTTTCCCTTTC
TTCTTTAGCGACTTGATGCTCTTGATCTTCCAATACGCAACCTAAAGTAAAATGCCCCACAGCGCTGAGT
GCATATAATGCATTCTCTAGTGAAAAACCTTGTTGGCATAAAAAGGCTAATTGATTTTCGAGAGTTTCAT
ACTGTTTTTCTGTAGGCCGTGTACCTAAATGTACTTTTGCTCCATCGCGATGACTTAGTAAAGCACATCT
AAAACTTTTAGCGTTATTACGTAAAAAATCTTGCCAGCTTTCCCCTTCTAAAGGGCAAAAGTGAGTATGG
TGCCTATCTAACATCTCAATGGCTAAGGCGTCGAGCAAAGCCCGCTTATTTTTTACATGCCAATACAATG
TAGGCTGCTCTACACCTAGCTTCTGGGCGAGTTTACGGGTTGTTAAACCTTCGATTCCGACCTCATTAAG
CAGCTCTAATGCGCTGTTAATCACTTTACTTTTATCTAATCTAGACATATGAATTCGGGGCCGCGGAGGC
TGGATCGGTCCCGGTGTCTTCTATGGAGGTCAAAACAGCGTGGATGGCGTCTCCAGGCGATCTGACGGTT
CACTAAACGAGCTCTGCTTATATAGACCTCCCACCGTACACGCCTACCGCCCATTTGCGTCAATGGGGCG
GAGTTGTTACGACATTTTGGAAAGTCCCGTTGATTTTGGTGCCAAAACAAACTCCCATTGACGTCAATGG
GGTGGAGACTTGGAAATCCCCGTGAGTCAAACCGCTATCCACGCCCATTGATGTACTGCCAAAACCGCAT
CACCATGGTAATAGCGATGACTAATACGTAGATGTACTGCCAAGTAGGAAAGTCCCATAAGGTCATGTAC
TGGGCATAATGCCAGGCGGGCCATTTACCGTCATTGACGTCAATAGGGGGCGTACTTGGCATATGATACA
CTTGATGTACTGCCAAGTGGGCAGTTTACCGTAAATACTCCACCCATTGACGTCAATGGAAAGTCCCTAT
TGGCGTTACTATGGGAACATACGTCATTATTGACGTCAATGGGCGGGGGTCGTTGGGCGGTCAGCCAGGC
GGGCCATTTACCGTAAGTTATGTAACGCGGAACTCCATATATGGGCTATGAACTAATGACCCCGTAATTG
ATTACTATTAATAACTAGTCAATAATCAATGTCAACATGGCGGTAATGTTGGACATGAGCCAATATAAAT
GTACATATTATGATATGGATACAACGTATGCAATGGGCCAAGCTCCTCGACCCCCCGGGCCCCATCTCTT
GCCCCTTCTAAGCTCGCTGGACTCGCACATTGGCTACGGTGGCTCGCGTCGCTCGCTTGGTCGCTCCTTC
AACGTACCCTAACGTTCCGGTTAACGATTCTTAAAGAAGCGACCAATTTGTTCCACCGGCTTCTGTGGGC
TCAGGGGCATGTCATGGAAGATTGAGAGGATCGGCGCTTCCTCCAGGTATATATAGAGTGTCCCTATCAG
TGATAGAGACTTGTTTCAGTAAGAATCAATTAGTATTCTACAGTAAACATCGGCCGCTCGGGCGCTAGCA
TGAGTAAAGGAGAAGAACTTTTCACTGGAGTTGTCCCAATTCTTGTTGAATTAGATGGTGATGTTAATGG
GCACAAATTTTCTGTCAGTGGAGAGGGTGAAGGTGATGCAACATACGGAAAACTTACCCTTAAATTTATT
TGCACTACTGGAAAACTACCTGTTCCATGGCCAACACTTGTCACTACTTTGGGTTATGGTCTAATGTGCT
TTGCTAGATACCCAGATCATATGAAACGGCATGACTTTTTCAAGAGTGCCATGCCCGAAGGTTATGTACA
GGAAAGAACTATATTTTTCAAAGATGACGGGAACTACAAGACACGTGCTGAAGTCAAGTTTGAAGGTGAT
ACCCTTGTTAATAGAATCGAGTTAAAAGGTATTGATTTTAAAGAAGATGGAAACATTCTTGGACACAAAT
TGGAATACAACTATAACTCACACAATGTATACATCATGGCAGACAAACAAAAGAATGGAATCAAAGTTAA
CTTCAAAATTAGACACAACATTGAAGATGGAAGCGTTCAACTAGCAGACCATTATCAACAAAATACTCCA
ATTGGCGATGGCCCTGTCCTTTTACCAGACAACCATTACCTGTCCTATCAATCTAAGCTTTCGAAAGATC
CCAACGAAAAGAGAGACCACATGGTCCTTCTTGAGTTTGTAACAGCTGCTGGGATTACACATGGCATGGA
TGAACTATACAAAAGATCTTAACGCGCCACTTCTAAATAAGCGAATTTCTTATGATTTATGATTTTTATT
ATTAAATAAGTTATAAAAAAAATAAGTGTATACAAATTTTAAAGTGACTCTTAGGTTTTAAAACGAAAAT
TCTTATTCTTGAGTAACTCTTTCCTGTAGGTCAGGTTGCTTTCTCAGGTATAGTATGAGGTCGCTCTTAT
TGACCACACCTCTACCGGCAGATCCGCTAGGGATAACAGGGTAATATGTTTAGCTTGCCTCGTCCCCGCC
GGGTCACCCGGCCAGCGACATGGAGGCCCAGAATACCCTCCTTGACAGTCTTGACGTGCGCAGCTCAGGG
GCATGATGTGACTGTCGCCCGTACATTTAGCCCATACATCCCCATGTATAATCATTTGCATCCATACATT
TTGATGGCCGCACGGCGCGAAGCAAAAATTACGGCTCCTCGCTGCGGACCTGCGAGCAGGGAAACGCTCC
CCTCACAGACGCGTTGAATTGTCCCCACGCCGCGCCCCTGTAGAGAAATATAAAAGGTTAGGATTTGCCA
CTGAGGTTCTTCTTTCATATACTTCCTTTTAAAATCTTGCTAGGATACAGTTCTCACATCACATCCGAAC
ATAAACAACCATGGGTAAAAAGCCTGAACTCACCGCGACGTCTGTCGAGAAGTTTCTGATCGAAAAGTTC
GACAGCGTCTCCGACCTGATGCGGCTCTCGGAGGGCGAAGAATCTCGTGCTTTCAGCTTCGATGTAGGAG
GGCGTGGATATGTCCTGCGGGTAAATAGCTGCGCCGATGGTTTCTACAAAGATCGTTATGTTTATCGGCA
CTTTGCATCGGCCGCGCTCCCGATTCCGGAAGTGCTTGACATTGGGGAATTCAGCGAGAGCCTGACCTAT
TGCATCTCCCGCCGTGCACAGGGTGTCACGTTGCAAGACCTGCCTGAAACCGAACTGCCCGCTGTTCTGC
AGCCGGTCGCGGAGGCCATGGATGCGATCGCTGCGGCCGATCTTAGCCAGACGAGCGGGTTCGGCCCATT
CGGACCGCAAGGAATCGGTCAATACACTACATGGCGTGATTTCATATGCGCGATTGCTGATCCCCATGTG
TATCACTGGCAAACTGTGATGGACGACACCGTCGGTGCGTCCGTCGCGCAGGCTCTCGATGAGCTGATGC
TTTGGGCCGAGGACTGCCCCGAAGTCCGGCACCTCGTGCACGCGGATTTCGGCTCCAACAATGTCCTGAC
GGACAATGGCCGCATAACAGCGGTCATTGACTGGAGCGAGGCGATGTTCGGGGATTCCCAATACGAGGTC
GCCAACATCTTCTTCTGGAGGCCGTGGTTGGCTTGTATGGAGCAGCAGACGCGCTACTTCGAGCGGAGGC
ATCCGGAGCTTGCAGGATCGCCGCGGCTCCGGGCGTATATGCTCCGCATTGGTCTTGACCAACTCTATCA
GAGCTTGGTTGACGGCAATTTCGATGATGCAGCTTGGGCGCAGGGTCGATGCGACGCAATCGTCCGATCC
GGAGCCGGGACTGTCGGGCGTACACAAATCGCCCGCAGAAGCGCGGCCGTCTGGACCGATGGCTGTGTAG
AAGTACTCGCCGATAGTGGAAACCGACGCCCCAGCACTCGTCCGAGGGCAAAGGAATAATCAGTACTGAC
AATAAAAAGATTCTTGTTTTCAAGAACTTGTCATTTGTATAGTTTTTTTATATTGTAGTTGTTCTATTTT
AATCAAATGTTAGCGTGATTTATATTTTTTTTCGCCTCGACATCATCTGCCCAGATGCGAAGTTAAGTGC
GCAGAAAGTAATATCATGCGTCAATCGTATGTGAATGCTGGTCGCTATACTGCTGTCGATTCGATACTAA
CGCCGCCATCCACCTGCAGGTAATCACGTGCCAGCTTTTGTTCCCTTTAGTGAGGGTTAATTGCGCGCTT
GGCGTAATCATGGTCATAGCTGTTTCCTGTGTGAAATTGTTATCCGCTCACAATTCCACACAACATACGA
GCCGGAAGCATAAAGTGTAAAGCCTGGGGTGCCTAATGAGTGAGCTAACTCACATTAATTGCGTTGCGCT
CACTGCCCGCTTTCCAGTCGGGAAACCTGTCGTGCCAGCTGCATTAATGAATCGGCCAACGCGCGGGGAG
AGGCGGTTTGCGTATTGGGCGCTCTTCCGCTTCCTCGCTCACTGACTCGCTGCGCTCGGTCGTTCGGCTG
CGGCGAGCGGTATCAGCTCACTCAAAGGCGGTAATACGGTTATCCACAGAATCAGGGGATAACGCAGGAA
AGAACATGTGAGCAAAAGGCCAGCAAAAGGCCAGGAACCGTAAAAAGGCCGCGTTGCTGGCGTTTTTCCA
TAGGCTCCGCCCCCCTGACGAGCATCACAAAAATCGACGCTCAAGTCAGAGGTGGCGAAACCCGACAGGA
CTATAAAGATACCAGGCGTTTCCCCCTGGAAGCTCCCTCGTGCGCTCTCCTGTTCCGACCCTGCCGCTTA
CCGGATACCTGTCCGCCTTTCTCCCTTCGGGAAGCGTGGCGCTTTCTCATAGCTCACGCTGTAGGTATCT
CAGTTCGGTGTAGGTCGTTCGCTCCAAGCTGGGCTGTGTGCACGAACCCCCCGTTCAGCCCGACCGCTGC
GCCTTATCCGGTAACTATCGTCTTGAGTCCAACCCGGTAAGACACGACTTATCGCCACTGGCAGCAGCCA
CTGGTAACAGGATTAGCAGAGCGAGGTATGTAGGCGGTGCTACAGAGTTCTTGAAGTGGTGGCCTAACTA
CGGCTACACTAGAAGAACAGTATTTGGTATCTGCGCTCTGCTGAAGCCAGTTACCTTCGGAAAAAGAGTT
GGTAGCTCTTGATCCGGCAAACAAACCACCGCTGGTAGCGGTGGTTTTTTTGTTTGCAAGCAGCAGATTA
CGCGCAGAAAAAAAGGATCTCAAGAAGATCCTTTGATCTTTTCTACGGGGTCTGACGCTCAGTGGAACGA
AAACTCACGTTAAGGGATTTTGGTCATGAGATTATCAAAAAGGATCTTCACCTAGATCCTTTTAAATTAA
AAATGAAGTTTTAAATCAATCTAAAGTATATATGAGTAAACTTGGTCTGACAGTTACCAATGCTTAATCA
GTGAGGCACCTATCTCAGCGATCTGTCTATTTCGTTCATCCATAGTTGCCTGACTCCCCGTCGTGTAGAT
AACTACGATACGGGAGGGCTTACCATCTGGCCCCAGTGCTGCAATGATACCGCGAGACCCACGCTCACCG
GCTCCAGATTTATCAGCAATAAACCAGCCAGCCGGAAGGGCCGAGCGCAGAAGTGGTCCTGCAACTTTAT
CCGCCTCCATCCAGTCTATTAATTGTTGCCGGGAAGCTAGAGTAAGTAGTTCGCCAGTTAATAGTTTGCG
CAACGTTGTTGCCATTGCTACAGGCATCGTGGTGTCACGCTCGTCGTTTGGTATGGCTTCATTCAGCTCC
GGTTCCCAACGATCAAGGCGAGTTACATGATCCCCCATGTTGTGCAAAAAAGCGGTTAGCTCCTTCGGTC
CTCCGATCGTTGTCAGAAGTAAGTTGGCCGCAGTGTTATCACTCATGGTTATGGCAGCACTGCATAATTC
TCTTACTGTCATGCCATCCGTAAGATGCTTTTCTGTGACTGGTGAGTACTCAACCAAGTCATTCTGAGAA
TAGTGTATGCGGCGACCGAGTTGCTCTTGCCCGGCGTCAATACGGGATAATACCGCGCCACATAGCAGAA
CTTTAAAAGTGCTCATCATTGGAAAACGTTCTTCGGGGCGAAAACTCTCAAGGATCTTACCGCTGTTGAG
ATCCAGTTCGATGTAACCCACTCGTGCACCCAACTGATCTTCAGCATCTTTTACTTTCACCAGCGTTTCT
GGGTGAGCAAAAACAGGAAGGCAAAATGCCGCAAAAAAGGGAATAAGGGCGACACGGAAATGTTGAATAC
TCATACTCTTCCTTTTTCAATATTATTGAAGCATTTATCAGGGTTATTGTCTCATGAGCGGATACATATT
TGAATGTATTTAGAAAAATAAACAAATAGGGGTTCCGCGCACATTTCCCCGAAAAGTGCCACCTGACGTC
TAAGAAACCATTATTATCATGACATTAACCTATAAAAATAGGCGTATCACGAGGCCCTTTCGTC
Features (pLannotate 1.2.2; 24 found; start..end, strand, type, name):
    137..186     +  misc_feature   bom (fragment): basis of mobility region from pBR322
    466..636     -  CDS            vtc4 (fragment): VTC4_SCHPO - Experimental evidence at protein level: Swiss-Prot protein existence level 1. Component of the vacuolar transporter chaperone (VTC) complex, which plays a role in vacuolar membrane fusion. From Schizosaccharomyces pombe (strain 972 / ATCC 24843) (Fission yeast).
    847..2502    +  CDS            ade6: PUR6_SCHPO - Also known as min1. Protein inferred from homology: Swiss-Prot protein existence level 3. From Schizosaccharomyces pombe (strain 972 / ATCC 24843) (Fission yeast).
   2658..2706    +  misc_feature   bom (fragment): basis of mobility region from pBR322
   2734..3162    -  rep_origin     f1 ori (sequence partly withheld): f1 bacteriophage origin of replication; arrow indicates direction of (+) strand synthesis
   3166..3321    -  CDS            lacZα (fragment): LacZα fragment of β-galactosidase; lacZ fragment
   3329..3347    +  promoter       T7 promoter: promoter for bacteriophage T7 RNA polymerase
   3360..3980    -  CDS            tetR: TETR2_ECOLX - Experimental evidence at protein level: Swiss-Prot protein existence level 1. TetR is the repressor of the tetracycline resistance element; its N-terminal region forms a helix-turn-helix structure and binds DNA. Binding of tetracycline to TetR reduces the repressor affinity for the tetracycline resistance gene (tetA) promoter operator sites. From Escherichia coli.
   4082..4285    -  promoter       CMV promoter: human cytomegalovirus (CMV) immediate early promoter
   4286..4665    -  enhancer       CMV enhancer: human cytomegalovirus immediate early enhancer
   4973..4994    +  promoter       H1-2O2 promoter (fragment): doxycycline-inducible variant of the human H1 RNA promoter (Henriksen et al., 2007)
   5052..5765    +  CDS            10B: 10B is a fluorescent protein published in 1996, derived from Aequorea victoria.
   5793..5980    +  terminator     ADH1 terminator: S. cerevisiae ADH1; transcription terminator for the S. cerevisiae alcohol dehydrogenase 1 (ADH1) gene
   6049..7624    +  gene           hphMX6: yeast selectable marker conferring hygromycin resistance
   7427..7624    +  terminator     TEF terminator: Ashbya gossypii TEF terminator
   7686..7704    -  promoter       T3 promoter: promoter for bacteriophage T3 RNA polymerase
   7749..7765    -  protein_bind   lac operator: The lac repressor binds to the lac operator to inhibit transcription in E. coli. This inhibition can be relieved by adding lactose or isopropyl-β-D-thiogalactopyranoside (IPTG). lac repressor encoded by lacI
   7773..7803    -  promoter       lac promoter: promoter for the E. coli lac operon
   7818..7839    -  protein_bind   CAP binding site: CAP binding activates transcription in the presence of cAMP. E. coli catabolite activator protein
   7852..7944    -  CDS            lacI (fragment): lac repressor; lacI; The lac repressor binds to the lac operator to inhibit transcription in E. coli. This inhibition can be relieved by adding lactose or isopropyl-β-D-thiogalactopyranoside (IPTG).
   8127..8715    -  rep_origin     ori: high-copy-number ColE1/pMB1/pBR322/pUC origin of replication
   8886..9746    -  CDS            AmpR: β-lactamase; bla; confers resistance to ampicillin, carbenicillin, and related antibiotics
   9747..9851    -  promoter       AmpR promoter: bla
   9946..35      +  CDS            rop (fragment) (across the origin): Rop protein, which maintains plasmids at low copy number; rop
