[The description below was written by a language model from this plasmid's Addgene catalogue record and pLannotate feature annotations shown in this document.]
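Description:
pDB5319 is a 9,946 bp integrating yeast expression plasmid for Schizosaccharomyces pombe, built on the pAde6NotI backbone and forming part of a tetracycline-inducible expression system for fission yeast. It is propagated in E. coli as a high-copy plasmid through a ColE1/pUC-type origin with ampicillin selection (AmpR). It also retains an f1 origin and remnants of a pBluescript-like cloning region, including a lacZα fragment, lac promoter/operator and T7 and T3 promoters. No yeast replication origin is annotated, which fits an integrating design. The plasmid carries S. pombe ade6 sequence with an adjacent vtc4 fragment, which presumably provides homology for targeting to the ade6 locus, with the backbone name hinting at NotI linearisation, though the record does not spell this out. Yeast transformants are selected with the hphMX6 hygromycin-resistance cassette.

The payload consists of two divergently oriented expression units. On one strand, the CMV enhancer and promoter drive constitutive expression of the E. coli TetR repressor (621 bp). On the other, the inducible enotetSW1 promoter drives mECitrine (714 bp), a yellow Aequorea victoria-derived fluorescent protein that the annotation software labels as the related variant "10B", followed by the S. cerevisiae ADH1 terminator. A short tet-operator-type match just upstream of the reporter is consistent with operator sites in this promoter. TetR binds these operators and represses transcription, and tetracycline-class inducers lower its DNA affinity and release expression. Placing repressor and regulated promoter on one plasmid allows a single integration to establish the full system, with mECitrine serving as a fluorescent readout of promoter activity.
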