Addgene plasmid #204829: pDB5319
Purpose: An integrating plasmid containing both the inducible enotetSW1 promoter and the coding sequence of the TetR repressor under the control of the constitutive CMV promoter.
Depositing lab: Li-Lin Du. Depositing organization: National Institute of Biological Sciences, Beijing. Publication: An improved tetracycline-inducible expression system for fission yeast. Lyu XH, Yang YS, Pan ZQ, Ning SK, Suo F, Du LL. J Cell Sci. 2024 Nov 1;137(21):jcs263404. doi: 10.1242/jcs.263404. Epub 2024 Nov 1. PubMed 39318285.
Backbone
  Vector backbone: pAde6NotI
  Backbone size w/o insert (bp): 8611
  Total vector size (bp): 9946
  Vector type: Yeast Expression
  Selectable markers: Hygromycin
Growth in bacteria
  Bacterial resistance: Ampicillin, 100 μg/mL
  Growth temperature: 37°C
  Growth strain: DH5alpha
  Copy number: High Copy
Gene/Insert 1
  Gene/Insert name: tetR
  Species: S. pombe (fission yeast)
  Insert size (bp): 621
  Promoter: CMV promoter
  Cloning method: Unknown
  Sequencing primers: 5′ tgcaaggcgattaagttg
Gene/Insert 2
  Gene/Insert name: mECitrine
  Species: S. pombe (fission yeast)
  Insert size (bp): 714
  Promoter: enotetSW1 promoter
  Cloning method: Unknown
  Sequencing primers: 5′ TCAACATGGCGGTAATGT
Terms and licenses: Academic/Nonprofit Terms; Industry Terms: Not Available to Industry
How to cite: pDB5319 was a gift from Li-Lin Du (Addgene plasmid # 204829 ; http://n2t.net/addgene:204829 ; RRID:Addgene_204829)
